Addgene plasmid #158681: HIF-TRE-mStrawberry reporter
Purpose: This plasmid is a HIF1A pathway reporter. It has a 6 x HIF binding element promoter driving the expression of mStrawberry-pGK-BSD
Depositing lab: Ravid Straussman. Depositing organization: Weizmann Institute of Science. Publication: Visual barcodes for clonal-multiplexing of live microscopy-based assays. Kaufman T, Nitzan E, Firestein N, Ginzberg MB, Iyengar S, Patel N, Ben-Hamo R, Porat Z, Hunter J, Hilfinger A, Rotter V, Kafri R, Straussman R. Nat Commun. 2022 May 18;13(1):2725. doi: 10.1038/s41467-022-30008-0. PubMed 35585055.
Backbone
  Vector backbone: pLKO.1
  Backbone size w/o insert (bp): 7728
  Vector type: Mammalian Expression, Lentiviral
  Selectable markers: Blasticidin
Growth in bacteria
  Bacterial resistance: Ampicillin, 100 μg/mL
  Growth temperature: 37°C
  Growth strain: NEB Stable
  Copy number: High Copy
Gene/Insert
  Gene/Insert name: mStrawberry
  Species: H. sapiens (human)
  Insert size (bp): 1042
  Cloning method: Gibson Cloning
Resource information
  A portion of this plasmid was derived from a plasmid made by: HBR-6U
Terms and licenses: Academic/Nonprofit Terms; Industry Terms: Not Available to Industry
How to cite: HIF-TRE-mStrawberry reporter was a gift from Ravid Straussman (Addgene plasmid # 158681 ; http://n2t.net/addgene:158681 ; RRID:Addgene_158681)
