[The description below was written by a language model from this plasmid's Addgene catalogue record and pLannotate feature annotations shown in this document.]
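Description:
HIF-TRE-mStrawberry reporter is a third-generation, self-inactivating lentiviral plasmid built on the pLKO.1 backbone and designed to report activity of the HIF1A (hypoxia-inducible factor) pathway in mammalian cells. In bacteria it is maintained through a high-copy ColE1/pUC-type origin with ampicillin resistance; an f1 origin and remnants of a lac/lacZα cloning region are also present. The viral portion comprises an RSV promoter fused to a truncated HIV-1 5' LTR, which drives genomic RNA production in packaging cells, followed by the Ψ packaging signal with a gag fragment, the RRE for Rev-dependent export, a cPPT/CTS, WPRE and a ΔU3 3' LTR. The U3 deletion inactivates the LTR promoter after integration. An SV40 poly(A) signal and SV40 origin lie downstream of the 3' LTR.

According to the catalogue entry, the reporter cassette uses six copies of a HIF binding element as the responsive promoter. The automated feature table does not annotate these repeats, but it does show a minimal TATA-box promoter (minP) after the RRE region, followed by a short SRα promoter fragment and a rabbit β-globin intron, and then the mStrawberry coding sequence, a monomeric red fluorescent protein derived from Discosoma. This arrangement should give low basal expression, with red fluorescence rising when HIF is active. Downstream, a human PGK promoter constitutively expresses blasticidin S deaminase, allowing selection of transduced cells independently of reporter state. The record lists the insert species as human, although the fluorescent protein itself is not of human origin. The construct derives in part from a plasmid called HBR-6U, and the associated publication concerns multiplexed live-cell microscopy assays.
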