Features (pLannotate 1.2.2; 31 found; start..end, strand, type, name):
      1..19      +  promoter       T7 promoter: promoter for bacteriophage T7 RNA polymerase
     35..53      +  promoter       SP6 promoter: promoter for bacteriophage SP6 RNA polymerase
     89..796     +  CDS            mStrawberry: mStrawberry is a basic (constitutively fluorescent) red fluorescent protein published in 2004, derived from Discosoma sp.. It is reported to be a somewhat slowly-maturing monomer with low acid sensitivity.
    841..958     +  misc_feature   cPPT/CTS: central polypurine tract and central termination sequence of HIV-1
   1017..1517    +  promoter       hPGK promoter: human phosphoglycerate kinase 1 promoter
   1529..1924    +  CDS            BSD: blasticidin S deaminase; Aspergillus terreus BSD; confers resistance to blasticidin
   1960..2548    +  misc_feature   WPRE: woodchuck hepatitis virus posttranscriptional regulatory element
   2599..2618    +  misc_feature   cPPT/CTS (fragment): central polypurine tract and central termination sequence of HIV-1
   2620..2853    +  LTR            3' LTR (ΔU3): self-inactivating 3' long terminal repeat (LTR) from HIV-1
   2931..3052    +  polyA_signal   SV40 poly(A) signal: SV40 polyadenylation signal
   3092..3227    +  rep_origin     SV40 ori: SV40 origin of replication
   3248..3266    -  promoter       T7 promoter: promoter for bacteriophage T7 RNA polymerase
   3274..3429    +  CDS            lacZα (fragment): LacZα fragment of β-galactosidase; lacZ fragment
   3434..3862    +  rep_origin     f1 ori (sequence partly withheld): f1 bacteriophage origin of replication; arrow indicates direction of (+) strand synthesis
   3915..4019    +  promoter       AmpR promoter: bla
   4020..4880    +  CDS            AmpR: β-lactamase; bla; confers resistance to ampicillin, carbenicillin, and related antibiotics
   5051..5639    +  rep_origin     ori: high-copy-number ColE1/pMB1/pBR322/pUC origin of replication
   5822..5914    +  CDS            lacI (fragment): lac repressor; lacI; The lac repressor binds to the lac operator to inhibit transcription in E. coli. This inhibition can be relieved by adding lactose or isopropyl-β-D-thiogalactopyranoside (IPTG).
   5927..5948    +  protein_bind   CAP binding site: CAP binding activates transcription in the presence of cAMP. E. coli catabolite activator protein
   5963..5993    +  promoter       lac promoter: promoter for the E. coli lac operon
   6001..6017    +  protein_bind   lac operator: The lac repressor binds to the lac operator to inhibit transcription in E. coli. This inhibition can be relieved by adding lactose or isopropyl-β-D-thiogalactopyranoside (IPTG). lac repressor encoded by lacI
   6062..6080    +  promoter       T3 promoter: promoter for bacteriophage T3 RNA polymerase
   6108..6334    +  promoter       RSV promoter: Rous sarcoma virus enhancer/promoter
   6335..6515    +  LTR            5' LTR (truncated): truncated 5' long terminal repeat (LTR) from HIV-1
   6562..6687    +  misc_feature   HIV-1 Ψ: packaging signal of human immunodeficiency virus type 1
   6671..7034    +  CDS            HIV-1 gag (fragment): gag protein from human immunodeficiency virus 1; gag
   7180..7413    +  misc_feature   RRE: The Rev response element (RRE) of HIV-1 allows for Rev-dependent mRNA export from the nucleus to the cytoplasm.
   7790..7811    +  CDS            Rev (fragment): human immunodeficiency virus 1 (HIV-1) Rev protein; rev; enhances nuclear export of unspliced and incompletely spliced viral mRNAs
   8016..8047    +  promoter       minP: minimal TATA-box promoter with low basal activity
   8076..8097    +  promoter       SRα promoter (fragment): hybrid promoter consisting of the SV40 early promoter plus part of the long terminal repeat of human T-lymphotrophic virus 1
   8121..8693    +  intron         β-globin intron: intron from rabbit β-globin gene
>Addgene plasmid #158681 | HIF-TRE-mStrawberry reporter | addgene full sequence | sequence record 309769 | Addgene NGS Result
TAATACGACTCACTATAGGGCGAATTCAAGCTTGATTTAGGTGACACTATAGAATACAAGCTACTTGTTC
TTTTTGCAGGATCGACCCATGGTGAGCAAGGGCGAGGAGAATAACATGGCCATCATCAAGGAGTTCATGC
GCTTCAAGGTGCGCATGGAGGGCTCCGTGAACGGCCACGAGTTCGAGATCGAGGGCGAGGGCGAGGGCCG
CCCCTACGAGGGCACCCAGACCGCCAAGCTGAAGGTGACCAAGGGTGGCCCCCTGCCCTTCGCCTGGGAC
ATCCTAACCCCCAACTTCACCTACGGCTCCAAGGCCTACGTGAAGCACCCCGCCGACATCCCCGACTACT
TGAAGCTGTCCTTCCCCGAGGGCTTCAAGTGGGAGCGCGTGATGAACTTCGAGGACGGCGGCGTGGTGAC
CGTGACCCAGGACTCCTCCCTGCAGGACGGCGAGTTCATCTACAAGGTGAAGCTGCGCGGCACCAACTTC
CCCTCCGACGGCCCCGTAATGCAGAAGAAGACCATGGGCTGGGAGGCCTCCTCCGAGCGGATGTACCCCG
AGGACGGCGCCCTGAAGGGCGAGATCAAGATGAGGCTGAAGCTGAAGGACGGCGGCCACTACGACGCTGA
GGTCAAGACCACCTACAAGGCCAAGAAGCCCGTGCAGCTGCCCGGCGCCTACATCGTCGGCATCAAGTTG
GACATCACCTCCCACAACGAGGACTACACCATCGTGGAACTGTACGAACGCGCCGAGGGCCGCCACTCCA
CCGGCGGCATGGACGAGCTGTACAAGTAAGAATTCTAGATCTTGAGACAAATGGCAGTATTCATCCACAA
TTTTAAAAGAAAAGGGGGGATTGGGGGGTACAGTGCAGGGGAAAGAATAGTAGACATAATAGCAACAGAC
ATACAAACTAAAGAATTACAAAAACAAATTACAAAAATTCAAAATTTTCGGGTTTATTACAGGGACAGCA
GAGATCCACTTTGGCGCCGGCTCGAGGGGGCCCGGGTTGCGCCTTTTCCAAGGCAGCCCTGGGTTTGCGC
AGGGACGCGGCTGCTCTGGGCGTGGTTCCGGGAAACGCAGCGGCGCCGACCCTGGGTCTCGCACATTCTT
CACGTCCGTTCGCAGCGTCACCCGGATCTTCGCCGCTACCCTTGTGGGCCCCCCGGCGACGCTTCCTGCT
CCGCCCCTAAGTCGGGAAGGTTCCTTGCGGTTCGCGGCGTGCCGGACGTGACAAACGGAAGCCGCACGTC
TCACTAGTACCCTCGCAGACGGACAGCGCCAGGGAGCAATGGCAGCGCGCCGACCGCGATGGGCTGTGGC
CAATAGCGGCTGCTCAGCAGGGCGCGCCGAGAGCAGCGGCCGGGAAGGGGCGGTGCGGGAGGCGGGGTGT
GGGGCGGTAGTGTGGGCCCTGTTCCTGCCCGCGCGGTGTTCCGCATTCTGCAAGCCTCCGGAGCGCACGT
CGGCAGTCGGCTCCCTCGTTGACCGAATCACCGACCTCTCTCCCCAGGGGGTACCACCATGGCCAAGCCT
TTGTCTCAAGAAGAATCCACCCTCATTGAAAGAGCAACGGCTACAATCAACAGCATCCCCATCTCTGAAG
ACTACAGCGTCGCCAGCGCAGCTCTCTCTAGCGACGGCCGCATCTTCACTGGTGTCAATGTATATCATTT
TACTGGGGGACCTTGTGCAGAACTCGTGGTGCTGGGCACTGCTGCTGCTGCGGCAGCTGGCAACCTGACT
TGTATCGTCGCGATCGGAAATGAGAACAGGGGCATCTTGAGCCCCTGCGGACGGTGCCGACAGGTGCTTC
TCGATCTGCATCCTGGGATCAAAGCCATAGTGAAGGACAGTGATGGACAGCCGACGGCAGTTGGGATTCG
TGAATTGCTGCCCTCTGGTTATGTGTGGGAGGGCCTGCAGCTGCAGTAGTAAAGACGCGTTAAGTCGACA
ATCAACCTCTGGATTACAAAATTTGTGAAAGATTGACTGGTATTCTTAACTATGTTGCTCCTTTTACGCT
ATGTGGATACGCTGCTTTAATGCCTTTGTATCATGCTATTGCTTCCCGTATGGCTTTCATTTTCTCCTCC
TTGTATAAATCCTGGTTGCTGTCTCTTTATGAGGAGTTGTGGCCCGTTGTCAGGCAACGTGGCGTGGTGT
GCACTGTGTTTGCTGACGCAACCCCCACTGGTTGGGGCATTGCCACCACCTGTCAGCTCCTTTCCGGGAC
TTTCGCTTTCCCCCTCCCTATTGCCACGGCGGAACTCATCGCCGCCTGCCTTGCCCGCTGCTGGACAGGG
GCTCGGCTGTTGGGCACTGACAATTCCGTGGTGTTGTCGGGGAAATCATCGTCCTTTCCTTGGCTGCTCG
CCTGTGTTGCCACCTGGATTCTGCGCGGGACGTCCTTCTGCTACGTCCCTTCGGCCCTCAATCCAGCGGA
CCTTCCTTCCCGCGGCCTGCTGCCGGCTCTGCGGCCTCTTCCGCGTCTTCGCCTTCGCCCTCAGACGAGT
CGGATCTCCCTTTGGGCCGCCTCCCCGCGTCGACTTTAAGACCAATGACTTACAAGGCAGCTGTAGATCT
TAGCCACTTTTTAAAAGAAAAGGGGGGACTGGAAGGGCTAATTCACTCCCAACGAAGACAAGATCTGCTT
TTTGCTTGTACTGGGTCTCTCTGGTTAGACCAGATCTGAGCCTGGGAGCTCTCTGGCTAACTAGGGAACC
CACTGCTTAAGCCTCAATAAAGCTTGCCTTGAGTGCTTCAAGTAGTGTGTGCCCGTCTGTTGTGTGACTC
TGGTAACTAGAGATCCCTCAGACCCTTTTAGTCAGTGTGGAAAATCTCTAGCAGTACGTATAGTAGTTCA
TGTCATCTTATTATTCAGTATTTATAACTTGCAAAGAAATGAATATCAGAGAGTGAGAGGAACTTGTTTA
TTGCAGCTTATAATGGTTACAAATAAAGCAATAGCATCACAAATTTCACAAATAAAGCATTTTTTTCACT
GCATTCTAGTTGTGGTTTGTCCAAACTCATCAATGTATCTTATCATGTCTGGCTCTAGCTATCCCGCCCC
TAACTCCGCCCATCCCGCCCCTAACTCCGCCCAGTTCCGCCCATTCTCCGCCCCATGGCTGACTAATTTT
TTTTATTTATGCAGAGGCCGAGGCCGCCTCGGCCTCTGAGCTATTCCAGAAGTAGTGAGGAGGCTTTTTT
GGAGGCCTAGGGACGTACCCAATTCGCCCTATAGTGAGTCGTATTACGCGCGCTCACTGGCCGTCGTTTT
ACAACGTCGTGACTGGGAAAACCCTGGCGTTACCCAACTTAATCGCCTTGCAGCACATCCCCCTTTCGCC
AGCTGGCGTAATAGCGAAGAGGCCCGCACCGATCGCCCTTCCCAACAGTTGCGCAGCCTGAATGGCGAAT
GGG
[124 nt withheld, positions 3434-3557]
C
[91 nt withheld, positions 3559-3649]
A
[49 nt withheld, positions 3651-3699]
CCTTTGACGTTGGAGTCCACGTTCTTT
[37 nt withheld, positions 3727-3763]
ACCCTATCTCGGTCTATTCTTTTGATTTATAAGGGATTTTGCCGATTTCGGCCTATTGGTTAAAAAATGA
GCTGATTTAACAAAAATTTAACGCGAATTTTAACAAAATATTAACGCTTACAATTTAGGTGGCACTTTTC
GGGGAAATGTGCGCGGAACCCCTATTTGTTTATTTTTCTAAATACATTCAAATATGTATCCGCTCATGAG
ACAATAACCCTGATAAATGCTTCAATAATATTGAAAAAGGAAGAGTATGAGTATTCAACATTTCCGTGTC
GCCCTTATTCCCTTTTTTGCGGCATTTTGCCTTCCTGTTTTTGCTCACCCAGAAACGCTGGTGAAAGTAA
AAGATGCTGAAGATCAGTTGGGTGCACGAGTGGGTTACATCGAACTGGATCTCAACAGCGGTAAGATCCT
TGAGAGTTTTCGCCCCGAAGAACGTTTTCCAATGATGAGCACTTTTAAAGTTCTGCTATGTGGCGCGGTA
TTATCCCGTATTGACGCCGGGCAAGAGCAACTCGGTCGCCGCATACACTATTCTCAGAATGACTTGGTTG
AGTACTCACCAGTCACAGAAAAGCATCTTACGGATGGCATGACAGTAAGAGAATTATGCAGTGCTGCCAT
AACCATGAGTGATAACACTGCGGCCAACTTACTTCTGACAACGATCGGAGGACCGAAGGAGCTAACCGCT
TTTTTGCACAACATGGGGGATCATGTAACTCGCCTTGATCGTTGGGAACCGGAGCTGAATGAAGCCATAC
CAAACGACGAGCGTGACACCACGATGCCTGTAGCAATGGCAACAACGTTGCGCAAACTATTAACTGGCGA
ACTACTTACTCTAGCTTCCCGGCAACAATTAATAGACTGGATGGAGGCGGATAAAGTTGCAGGACCACTT
CTGCGCTCGGCCCTTCCGGCTGGCTGGTTTATTGCTGATAAATCTGGAGCCGGTGAGCGTGGGTCTCGCG
GTATCATTGCAGCACTGGGGCCAGATGGTAAGCCCTCCCGTATCGTAGTTATCTACACGACGGGGAGTCA
GGCAACTATGGATGAACGAAATAGACAGATCGCTGAGATAGGTGCCTCACTGATTAAGCATTGGTAACTG
TCAGACCAAGTTTACTCATATATACTTTAGATTGATTTAAAACTTCATTTTTAATTTAAAAGGATCTAGG
TGAAGATCCTTTTTGATAATCTCATGACCAAAATCCCTTAACGTGAGTTTTCGTTCCACTGAGCGTCAGA
CCCCGTAGAAAAGATCAAAGGATCTTCTTGAGATCCTTTTTTTCTGCGCGTAATCTGCTGCTTGCAAACA
AAAAAACCACCGCTACCAGCGGTGGTTTGTTTGCCGGATCAAGAGCTACCAACTCTTTTTCCGAAGGTAA
CTGGCTTCAGCAGAGCGCAGATACCAAATACTGTTCTTCTAGTGTAGCCGTAGTTAGGCCACCACTTCAA
GAACTCTGTAGCACCGCCTACATACCTCGCTCTGCTAATCCTGTTACCAGTGGCTGCTGCCAGTGGCGAT
AAGTCGTGTCTTACCGGGTTGGACTCAAGACGATAGTTACCGGATAAGGCGCAGCGGTCGGGCTGAACGG
GGGGTTCGTGCACACAGCCCAGCTTGGAGCGAACGACCTACACCGAACTGAGATACCTACAGCGTGAGCT
ATGAGAAAGCGCCACGCTTCCCGAAGGGAGAAAGGCGGACAGGTATCCGGTAAGCGGCAGGGTCGGAACA
GGAGAGCGCACGAGGGAGCTTCCAGGGGGAAACGCCTGGTATCTTTATAGTCCTGTCGGGTTTCGCCACC
TCTGACTTGAGCGTCGATTTTTGTGATGCTCGTCAGGGGGGCGGAGCCTATGGAAAAACGCCAGCAACGC
GGCCTTTTTACGGTTCCTGGCCTTTTGCTGGCCTTTTGCTCACATGTTCTTTCCTGCGTTATCCCCTGAT
TCTGTGGATAACCGTATTACCGCCTTTGAGTGAGCTGATACCGCTCGCCGCAGCCGAACGACCGAGCGCA
GCGAGTCAGTGAGCGAGGAAGCGGAAGAGCGCCCAATACGCAAACCGCCTCTCCCCGCGCGTTGGCCGAT
TCATTAATGCAGCTGGCACGACAGGTTTCCCGACTGGAAAGCGGGCAGTGAGCGCAACGCAATTAATGTG
AGTTAGCTCACTCATTAGGCACCCCAGGCTTTACACTTTATGCTTCCGGCTCGTATGTTGTGTGGAATTG
TGAGCGGATAACAATTTCACACAGGAAACAGCTATGACCATGATTACGCCAAGCGCGCAATTAACCCTCA
CTAAAGGGAACAAAAGCTGGAGCTGCAAGCTTAATGTAGTCTTATGCAATACTCTTGTAGTCTTGCAACA
TGGTAACGATGAGTTAGCAACATGCCTTACAAGGAGAGAAAAAGCACCGTGCATGCCGATTGGTGGAAGT
AAGGTGGTACGATCGTGCCTTATTAGGAAGGCAACAGACGGGTCTGACATGGATTGGACGAACCACTGAA
TTGCCGCATTGCAGAGATATTGTATTTAAGTGCCTAGCTCGATACATAAACGGGTCTCTCTGGTTAGACC
AGATCTGAGCCTGGGAGCTCTCTGGCTAACTAGGGAACCCACTGCTTAAGCCTCAATAAAGCTTGCCTTG
AGTGCTTCAAGTAGTGTGTGCCCGTCTGTTGTGTGACTCTGGTAACTAGAGATCCCTCAGACCCTTTTAG
TCAGTGTGGAAAATCTCTAGCAGTGGCGCCCGAACAGGGACTTGAAAGCGAAAGGGAAACCAGAGGAGCT
CTCTCGACGCAGGACTCGGCTTGCTGAAGCGCGCACGGCAAGAGGCGAGGGGCGGCGACTGGTGAGTACG
CCAAAAATTTTGACTAGCGGAGGCTAGAAGGAGAGAGATGGGTGCGAGAGCGTCAGTATTAAGCGGGGGA
GAATTAGATCGCGATGGGAAAAAATTCGGTTAAGGCCAGGGGGAAAGAAAAAATATAAATTAAAACATAT
AGTATGGGCAAGCAGGGAGCTAGAACGATTCGCAGTTAATCCTGGCCTGTTAGAAACATCAGAAGGCTGT
AGACAAATACTGGGACAGCTACAACCATCCCTTCAGACAGGATCAGAAGAACTTAGATCATTATATAATA
CAGTAGCAACCCTCTATTGTGTGCATCAAAGGATAGAGATAAAAGACACCAAGGAAGCTTTAGACAAGAT
AGAGGAAGAGCAAAACAAAAGTAAGACCACCGCACAGCAAGCGGCCGCTGATCTTCAGACCTGGAGGAGG
AGATATGAGGGACAATTGGAGAAGTGAATTATATAAATATAAAGTAGTAAAAATTGAACCATTAGGAGTA
GCACCCACCAAGGCAAAGAGAAGAGTGGTGCAGAGAGAAAAAAGAGCAGTGGGAATAGGAGCTTTGTTCC
TTGGGTTCTTGGGAGCAGCAGGAAGCACTATGGGCGCAGCGTCAATGACGCTGACGGTACAGGCCAGACA
ATTATTGTCTGGTATAGTGCAGCAGCAGAACAATTTGCTGAGGGCTATTGAGGCGCAACAGCATCTGTTG
CAACTCACAGTCTGGGGCATCAAGCAGCTCCAGGCAAGAATCCTGGCTGTGGAAAGATACCTAAAGGATC
AACAGCTCCTGGGGATTTGGGGTTGCTCTGGAAAACTCATTTGCACCACTGCTGTGCCTTGGAATGCTAG
TTGGAGTAATAAATCTCTGGAACAGATTTGGAATCACACGACCTGGATGGAGTGGGACAGAGAAATTAAC
AATTACACAAGCTTAATACACTCCTTAATTGAAGAATCGCAAAACCAGCAAGAAAAGAATGAACAAGAAT
TATTGGAATTAGATAAATGGGCAAGTTTGTGGAATTGGTTTAACATAACAAATTGGCTGTGGTATATAAA
ATTATTCATAATGATAGTAGGAGGCTTGGTAGGTTTAAGAATAGTTTTTGCTGTACTTTCTATAGTGAAT
AGAGTTAGGCAGGGATATTCACCATTATCGTTTCAGACCCACCTCCCAACCCCGAGGGAAATTCAAAATT
TTATCGACTCAGAACACGCCGTGTACGTGCTTCACGTGTACGTGGCGATCGTGTACGTGCTGTCTCACAC
AGCACTCTAGACTACTCGTGTACGTGTACGACGTGTACGTGGGCTACGTGTACGTGCTGTCTCACACAGC
ACGAAGCTTCGTAGCAATCGGACCGACGACGCCGGGCTCGAGATCTAGACTCTAGAGGGTATATAATGGA
AGCTCGAATTCCAGCTTGGCATTCCGGTACTGTTGGTAAAAACTAGGCTTTTGCAAAAAGCTCCGGATCG
ATCCTGAGAACTTCAGGGTGAGTTTGGGGACCCTTGATTGTTCTTTCTTTTTCGCTATTGTAAAATTCAT
GTTATATGGAGGGGGCAAAGTTTTCAGGGTGTTGTTTAGAATGGGAAGATGTCCCTTGTATCACCATGGA
CCCTCATGATAATTTTGTTTCTTTCACTTTCTACTCTGTTGACAACCATTGTCTCCTCTTATTTTCTTTT
CATTTTCTGTAACTTTTTCGTTAAACTTTAGCTTGCATTTGTAACGAATTTTTAAATTCACTTTTGTTTA
TTTGTCAGATTGTAAGTACTTTCTCTAATCACTTTTTTTTCAAGGCAATCAGGGTATATTATATTGTACT
TCAGCACAGTTTTAGAGAACAATTGTTATAATTAAATGATAAGGTAGAATATTTCTGCATATAAATTCTG
GCTGGCGTGGAAATATTCTTATTGGTAGAAACAACTACATCCTGGTCATCATCCTGCCTTTCTCTTTATG
GTTACAATGATATACACTGCTTGAGATGAGGATAAAATACTCTGAGTCCAAACCGGGCCCCTCTGCTAAC
CATGTTCATGCCTTCTTCTTTTTCCTACAGCTCCTGGGCAACGTGCTGGTTATTGTGCTGTCTCATCATT
TTGGCAAAGAATTG
